Addgene plasmid #74597: pGEX6P1-human full-length LIC1
Purpose: used for expression in E. coli and purification. N-terminal GST tag and C-terminal Strep tag
Depositing lab: Ron Vale. Depositing organization: University of California, San Francisco (UCSF). Publication: A Ras-like domain in the light intermediate chain bridges the dynein motor to a cargo-binding region. Schroeder CM, Ostrem JM, Hertz NT, Vale RD. Elife. 2014 Oct 1;3:e03351. doi: 10.7554/eLife.03351. PubMed 25272277.
Backbone
  Vector backbone: pGEX6P1
  Backbone manufacturer: GE Healthcare
  Backbone size w/o insert (bp): 4984
  Total vector size (bp): 6583
  Vector type: Bacterial Expression
Growth in bacteria
  Bacterial resistance: Ampicillin, 100 μg/mL
  Growth temperature: 37°C
  Growth strain: DH5alpha
  Growth instructions: BL21(DE3) for protein production
  Copy number: Unknown
Gene/Insert
  Gene/Insert name: full length human dynein light intermediate chain 1 (alt name: LIC1)
  Species: H. sapiens (human)
  Insert size (bp): 1599
  Entrez Gene: DYNC1LI1 (a.k.a. DLC-A, DNCLI1, LIC1)
  Promoter: T7
  Tag / fusion protein: N-terminal GST (N terminal on backbone); Strep II (C terminal on insert)
  Cloning method: Unknown
  Sequencing primers: 5′ pGEX 5'; 3′ pGEX 3'
Terms and licenses: Academic/Nonprofit Terms; Industry Terms: Not Available to Industry
How to cite: pGEX6P1-human full-length LIC1 was a gift from Ron Vale (Addgene plasmid # 74597 ; http://n2t.net/addgene:74597 ; RRID:Addgene_74597)
