[The description below was written by a language model from this plasmid's Addgene catalogue record and pLannotate feature annotations shown in this document.]
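Description:
pGEX6P1-human full-length LIC1 is a 6,583 bp bacterial expression plasmid built on the commercial pGEX6P1 backbone and designed for producing recombinant human dynein light intermediate chain 1 (LIC1, gene DYNC1LI1) in E. coli for purification. It replicates from a ColE1/pMB1-type origin and is selected with ampicillin through the β-lactamase (AmpR) gene and its native promoter. The backbone also carries lacI under the lacIq promoter, which supplies abundant lac repressor in cis, along with remnants of pBR322-derived sequences (rop and bom fragments) and a lac promoter/lacZα segment.

The expression cassette consists of the Schistosoma japonicum glutathione S-transferase (GST) coding sequence followed in frame by the full-length human LIC1 open reading frame and a C-terminal Strep-tag II, of which the annotation detects only a fragment. The catalogue entry lists the promoter as T7, but the feature table shows no T7 promoter. It instead places a tac promoter and lac operator directly upstream of GST, as expected for a pGEX vector, so expression should be repressed by LacI and induced with IPTG. The short interval between GST and LIC1 is not annotated. In pGEX-6P vectors this region normally encodes a PreScission protease site for tag removal, though the record does not confirm it.

The dual tagging allows tandem affinity purification on glutathione and Strep-Tactin resins, which helps select for intact full-length protein. LIC1 is a non-catalytic accessory subunit of cytoplasmic dynein 1 implicated in linking the motor to cargo and adaptors. The plasmid therefore suits biochemical and structural studies of that subunit, and the record notes a BL21(DE3) host for protein production.
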