Features (pLannotate 1.2.2; 18 found; start..end, strand, type, name):
      6..107     -  CDS            yciV (fragment): RNAAM_ECOLI - Also known as trpH From Escherichia coli (strain K12).
    183..211     +  promoter       tac promoter: strong E. coli promoter; hybrid between the trp and lac UV5 promoters
    219..235     +  protein_bind   lac operator: The lac repressor binds to the lac operator to inhibit transcription in E. coli. This inhibition can be relieved by adding lactose or isopropyl-β-D-thiogalactopyranoside (IPTG). lac repressor encoded by lacI
    258..911     +  CDS            GST26_SCHJA: Experimental evidence at protein level: Swiss-Prot protein existence level 1. GST isoenzymes appear to play a central role in the parasite detoxification system. Other functions are also suspected including a role in increasing the solubility of haematin in the parasite gut. From Schistosoma japonicum (Blood fluke).
    951..2519    +  CDS            DYNC1LI1: DC1L1_HUMAN - Also known as DNCLI1. Experimental evidence at protein level: Swiss-Prot protein existence level 1. Acts as one of several non-catalytic accessory components of the cytoplasmic dynein 1 complex that are thought to be involved in linking dynein to cargos and to adapter proteins that regulate dynein function. Cytoplasmic dynein 1 acts as a motor for the intracellular retrograde motility of vesicles and organelles along microtubules. May play a role in binding dynein to membranous organelles or chromosomes. Probably involved in the microtubule-dependent transport of pericentrin. Is
   2526..2548    +  CDS            Strep-Tag II (fragment): peptide that binds Strep-Tactin®, an engineered form of streptavidin
   2600..2639    +  CDS            rop (fragment): Rop protein, which maintains plasmids at low copy number; rop
   2741..2781    +  misc_feature   bom (fragment): basis of mobility region from pBR322
   2886..2990    +  promoter       AmpR promoter: bla
   2991..3851    +  CDS            AmpR: β-lactamase; bla; confers resistance to ampicillin, carbenicillin, and related antibiotics
   4022..4610    +  rep_origin     ori: high-copy-number ColE1/pMB1/pBR322/pUC origin of replication
   4796..4847    -  misc_feature   bom (fragment): basis of mobility region from pBR322
   4854..4931    +  promoter       lacIq promoter: lacI (mutant); In the lacIq allele, a single base change in the promoter boosts expression of the lacI gene about 10-fold.
   4932..6014    +  CDS            lacI: lac repressor; lacI; The lac repressor binds to the lac operator to inhibit transcription in E. coli. This inhibition can be relieved by adding lactose or isopropyl-β-D-thiogalactopyranoside (IPTG).
   6027..6048    +  protein_bind   CAP binding site: CAP binding activates transcription in the presence of cAMP. E. coli catabolite activator protein
   6063..6093    +  promoter       lac promoter: promoter for the E. coli lac operon
   6101..6117    +  protein_bind   lac operator: The lac repressor binds to the lac operator to inhibit transcription in E. coli. This inhibition can be relieved by adding lactose or isopropyl-β-D-thiogalactopyranoside (IPTG). lac repressor encoded by lacI
   6137..6310    +  CDS            lacZα: LacZα fragment of β-galactosidase; lacZ fragment
>Addgene plasmid #74597 | pGEX6P1-human full-length LIC1 | depositor full sequence | sequence record 140671 | pGEX6P1-human full-length LIC1 sequence 6583 bps
ACGTTATCGACTGCACGGTGCACCAATGCTTCTGGCGTCAGGCAGCCATCGGAAGCTGTGGTATGGCTGT
GCAGGTCGTAAATCACTGCATAATTCGTGTCGCTCAAGGCGCACTCCCGTTCTGGATAATGTTTTTTGCG
CCGACATCATAACGGTTCTGGCAAATATTCTGAAATGAGCTGTTGACAATTAATCATCGGCTCGTATAAT
GTGTGGAATTGTGAGCGGATAACAATTTCACACAGGAAACAGTATTCATGTCCCCTATACTAGGTTATTG
GAAAATTAAGGGCCTTGTGCAACCCACTCGACTTCTTTTGGAATATCTTGAAGAAAAATATGAAGAGCAT
TTGTATGAGCGCGATGAAGGTGATAAATGGCGAAACAAAAAGTTTGAATTGGGTTTGGAGTTTCCCAATC
TTCCTTATTATATTGATGGTGATGTTAAATTAACACAGTCTATGGCCATCATACGTTATATAGCTGACAA
GCACAACATGTTGGGTGGTTGTCCAAAAGAGCGTGCAGAGATTTCAATGCTTGAAGGAGCGGTTTTGGAT
ATTAGATACGGTGTTTCGAGAATTGCATATAGTAAAGACTTTGAAACTCTCAAAGTTGATTTTCTTAGCA
AGCTACCTGAAATGCTGAAAATGTTCGAAGATCGTTTATGTCATAAAACATATTTAAATGGTGATCATGT
AACCCATCCTGACTTCATGTTGTATGACGCTCTTGATGTTGTTTTATACATGGACCCAATGTGCCTGGAT
GCGTTCCCAAAATTAGTTTGTTTTAAAAAACGTATTGAAGCTATCCCACAAATTGATAAGTACTTGAAAT
CCAGCAAGTATATAGCATGGCCTTTGCAGGGCTGGCAAGCCACGTTTGGTGGTGGCGACCATCCTCCAAA
ATCGGATCTGGAAGTTCTGTTCCAGGGGCCCCTGGGATCCATGGCGGCCGTGGGGCGAGTCGGCTCCTTC
GGTTCTTCTCCGCCGGGATTATCCTCGACTTACACTGGCGGCCCCTTGGGCAACGAGATAGCGTCGGGCA
ACGGTGGCGCCGCGGCAGGCGACGACGAGGACGGGCAGAACCTTTGGTCCTGCATCCTCAGCGAGGTCTC
CACCCGCTCGCGCTCCAAGCTCCCTGCGGGGAAGAACGTGCTACTGCTGGGTGAAGATGGAGCTGGAAAA
ACAAGCTTAATAAGAAAAATTCAGGGAATAGAGGAGTATAAGAAAGGAAGAGGATTGGAATATTTGTACT
TAAATGTGCATGATGAAGACAGGGATGATCAAACAAGATGTAATGTTTGGATCTTAGATGGAGACCTATA
TCACAAAGGCCTCCTTAAATTTTCACTGGATGCCGTATCTCTGAAGGATACTCTAGTTATGCTGGTTGTT
GACATGTCAAAGCCTTGGACTGCTTTGGATTCTTTACAGAAATGGGCAAGTGTTGTTAGAGAACATGTTG
ACAAACTGAAAATCCCTCCTGAAGAAATGAAACAAATGGAACAAAAGTTGATTAGAGACTTCCAAGAATA
TGTAGAGCCAGGAGAAGACTTCCCGGCTTCTCCCCAGAGAAGAAATACTGCGTCACAAGAAGACAAAGAT
GACAGTGTAGTTTTACCTCTGGGTGCGGATACACTTACACATAACTTGGGCATTCCAGTACTAGTAGTTT
GCACAAAGTGTGATGCCATTAGTGTATTGGAGAAAGAACATGACTACAGAGATGAACATTTTGATTTTAT
TCAGTCACATATCCGGAAGTTTTGTTTACAGTATGGTGCAGCACTTATTTACACTTCAGTAAAAGAAAAC
AAAAATATAGACTTAGTATATAAATACATCGTTCAGAAACTATATGGATTTCCCTATAAGATTCCTGCTG
TTGTTGTGGAAAAGGATGCAGTATTTATTCCAGCAGGGTGGGATAATGATAAGAAAATAGGAATATTACA
TGAAAATTTTCAAACATTAAAAGCAGAAGATAATTTTGAAGACATCATAACTAAACCACCTGTTCGAAAG
TTTGTACATGAGAAGGAAATTATGGCAGAAGATGATCAGGTGTTTCTTATGAAGCTACAGTCCCTTTTAG
CAAAGCAACCACCAACTGCAGCTGGAAGGCCTGTGGATGCCTCACCAAGAGTCCCAGGAGGCTCCCCACG
AACACCAAATAGATCTGTATCATCTAATGTTGCCAGCGTGTCACCCATTCCTGCTGGGTCAAAAAAAATT
GATCCAAACATGAAAGCTGGAGCTACAAGTGAAGGCGTTCTGGCAAATTTCTTCAACAGTTTGTTGAGTA
AAAAGACTGGCTCTCCAGGAGGCCCTGGTGTGAGTGGTGGTAGCCCTGCAGGTGGGGCTGGAGGTGGAAG
CAGTGGTTTACCACCATCCACCAAAAAGTCAGGCCAGAAGCCTGTCTTAGATGTTCATGCAGAACTAGAC
AGAATTACACGAAAACCAGTTACAGTTTCTCCCACAACACCTACATCTCCTACGGAAGGAGAAGCTTCTG
GTGGCTGGAGCCACCCGCAGTTCGAAAAATAGGAATTCCCGGGTCGACTCGAGCGGCCGCATCGTGACTG
ACTGACGATCTGCCTCGCGCGTTTCGGTGATGACGGTGAAAACCTCTGACACATGCAGCTCCCGGAGACG
GTCACAGCTTGTCTGTAAGCGGATGCCGGGAGCAGACAAGCCCGTCAGGGCGCGTCAGCGGGTGTTGGCG
GGTGTCGGGGCGCAGCCATGACCCAGTCACGTAGCGATAGCGGAGTGTATAATTCTTGAAGACGAAAGGG
CCTCGTGATACGCCTATTTTTATAGGTTAATGTCATGATAATAATGGTTTCTTAGACGTCAGGTGGCACT
TTTCGGGGAAATGTGCGCGGAACCCCTATTTGTTTATTTTTCTAAATACATTCAAATATGTATCCGCTCA
TGAGACAATAACCCTGATAAATGCTTCAATAATATTGAAAAAGGAAGAGTATGAGTATTCAACATTTCCG
TGTCGCCCTTATTCCCTTTTTTGCGGCATTTTGCCTTCCTGTTTTTGCTCACCCAGAAACGCTGGTGAAA
GTAAAAGATGCTGAAGATCAGTTGGGTGCACGAGTGGGTTACATCGAACTGGATCTCAACAGCGGTAAGA
TCCTTGAGAGTTTTCGCCCCGAAGAACGTTTTCCAATGATGAGCACTTTTAAAGTTCTGCTATGTGGCGC
GGTATTATCCCGTGTTGACGCCGGGCAAGAGCAACTCGGTCGCCGCATACACTATTCTCAGAATGACTTG
GTTGAGTACTCACCAGTCACAGAAAAGCATCTTACGGATGGCATGACAGTAAGAGAATTATGCAGTGCTG
CCATAACCATGAGTGATAACACTGCGGCCAACTTACTTCTGACAACGATCGGAGGACCGAAGGAGCTAAC
CGCTTTTTTGCACAACATGGGGGATCATGTAACTCGCCTTGATCGTTGGGAACCGGAGCTGAATGAAGCC
ATACCAAACGACGAGCGTGACACCACGATGCCTGCAGCAATGGCAACAACGTTGCGCAAACTATTAACTG
GCGAACTACTTACTCTAGCTTCCCGGCAACAATTAATAGACTGGATGGAGGCGGATAAAGTTGCAGGACC
ACTTCTGCGCTCGGCCCTTCCGGCTGGCTGGTTTATTGCTGATAAATCTGGAGCCGGTGAGCGTGGGTCT
CGCGGTATCATTGCAGCACTGGGGCCAGATGGTAAGCCCTCCCGTATCGTAGTTATCTACACGACGGGGA
GTCAGGCAACTATGGATGAACGAAATAGACAGATCGCTGAGATAGGTGCCTCACTGATTAAGCATTGGTA
ACTGTCAGACCAAGTTTACTCATATATACTTTAGATTGATTTAAAACTTCATTTTTAATTTAAAAGGATC
TAGGTGAAGATCCTTTTTGATAATCTCATGACCAAAATCCCTTAACGTGAGTTTTCGTTCCACTGAGCGT
CAGACCCCGTAGAAAAGATCAAAGGATCTTCTTGAGATCCTTTTTTTCTGCGCGTAATCTGCTGCTTGCA
AACAAAAAAACCACCGCTACCAGCGGTGGTTTGTTTGCCGGATCAAGAGCTACCAACTCTTTTTCCGAAG
GTAACTGGCTTCAGCAGAGCGCAGATACCAAATACTGTCCTTCTAGTGTAGCCGTAGTTAGGCCACCACT
TCAAGAACTCTGTAGCACCGCCTACATACCTCGCTCTGCTAATCCTGTTACCAGTGGCTGCTGCCAGTGG
CGATAAGTCGTGTCTTACCGGGTTGGACTCAAGACGATAGTTACCGGATAAGGCGCAGCGGTCGGGCTGA
ACGGGGGGTTCGTGCACACAGCCCAGCTTGGAGCGAACGACCTACACCGAACTGAGATACCTACAGCGTG
AGCTATGAGAAAGCGCCACGCTTCCCGAAGGGAGAAAGGCGGACAGGTATCCGGTAAGCGGCAGGGTCGG
AACAGGAGAGCGCACGAGGGAGCTTCCAGGGGGAAACGCCTGGTATCTTTATAGTCCTGTCGGGTTTCGC
CACCTCTGACTTGAGCGTCGATTTTTGTGATGCTCGTCAGGGGGGCGGAGCCTATGGAAAAACGCCAGCA
ACGCGGCCTTTTTACGGTTCCTGGCCTTTTGCTGGCCTTTTGCTCACATGTTCTTTCCTGCGTTATCCCC
TGATTCTGTGGATAACCGTATTACCGCCTTTGAGTGAGCTGATACCGCTCGCCGCAGCCGAACGACCGAG
CGCAGCGAGTCAGTGAGCGAGGAAGCGGAAGAGCGCCTGATGCGGTATTTTCTCCTTACGCATCTGTGCG
GTATTTCACACCGCATAAATTCCGACACCATCGAATGGTGCAAAACCTTTCGCGGTATGGCATGATAGCG
CCCGGAAGAGAGTCAATTCAGGGTGGTGAATGTGAAACCAGTAACGTTATACGATGTCGCAGAGTATGCC
GGTGTCTCTTATCAGACCGTTTCCCGCGTGGTGAACCAGGCCAGCCACGTTTCTGCGAAAACGCGGGAAA
AAGTGGAAGCGGCGATGGCGGAGCTGAATTACATTCCCAACCGCGTGGCACAACAACTGGCGGGCAAACA
GTCGTTGCTGATTGGCGTTGCCACCTCCAGTCTGGCCCTGCACGCGCCGTCGCAAATTGTCGCGGCGATT
AAATCTCGCGCCGATCAACTGGGTGCCAGCGTGGTGGTGTCGATGGTAGAACGAAGCGGCGTCGAAGCCT
GTAAAGCGGCGGTGCACAATCTTCTCGCGCAACGCGTCAGTGGGCTGATCATTAACTATCCGCTGGATGA
CCAGGATGCCATTGCTGTGGAAGCTGCCTGCACTAATGTTCCGGCGTTATTTCTTGATGTCTCTGACCAG
ACACCCATCAACAGTATTATTTTCTCCCATGAAGACGGTACGCGACTGGGCGTGGAGCATCTGGTCGCAT
TGGGTCACCAGCAAATCGCGCTGTTAGCGGGCCCATTAAGTTCTGTCTCGGCGCGTCTGCGTCTGGCTGG
CTGGCATAAATATCTCACTCGCAATCAAATTCAGCCGATAGCGGAACGGGAAGGCGACTGGAGTGCCATG
TCCGGTTTTCAACAAACCATGCAAATGCTGAATGAGGGCATCGTTCCCACTGCGATGCTGGTTGCCAACG
ATCAGATGGCGCTGGGCGCAATGCGCGCCATTACCGAGTCCGGGCTGCGCGTTGGTGCGGATATCTCGGT
AGTGGGATACGACGATACCGAAGACAGCTCATGTTATATCCCGCCGTCAACCACCATCAAACAGGATTTT
CGCCTGCTGGGGCAAACCAGCGTGGACCGCTTGCTGCAACTCTCTCAGGGCCAGGCGGTGAAGGGCAATC
AGCTGTTGCCCGTCTCACTGGTGAAAAGAAAAACCACCCTGGCGCCCAATACGCAAACCGCCTCTCCCCG
CGCGTTGGCCGATTCATTAATGCAGCTGGCACGACAGGTTTCCCGACTGGAAAGCGGGCAGTGAGCGCAA
CGCAATTAATGTGAGTTAGCTCACTCATTAGGCACCCCAGGCTTTACACTTTATGCTTCCGGCTCGTATG
TTGTGTGGAATTGTGAGCGGATAACAATTTCACACAGGAAACAGCTATGACCATGATTACGGATTCACTG
GCCGTCGTTTTACAACGTCGTGACTGGGAAAACCCTGGCGTTACCCAACTTAATCGCCTTGCAGCACATC
CCCCTTTCGCCAGCTGGCGTAATAGCGAAGAGGCCCGCACCGATCGCCCTTCCCAACAGTTGCGCAGCCT
GAATGGCGAATGGCGCTTTGCCTGGTTTCCGGCACCAGAAGCGGTGCCGGAAAGCTGGCTGGAGTGCGAT
CTTCCTGAGGCCGATACTGTCGTCGTCCCCTCAAACTGGCAGATGCACGGTTACGATGCGCCCATCTACA
CCAACGTAACCTATCCCATTACGGTCAATCCGCCGTTTGTTCCCACGGAGAATCCGACGGGTTGTTACTC
GCTCACATTTAATGTTGATGAAAGCTGGCTACAGGAAGGCCAGACGCGAATTATTTTTGATGGCGTTGGA
ATT
