>Addgene plasmid #74597 | pGEX6P1-human full-length LIC1 | addgene partial sequence | sequence record 145952 | pGEX5 5'-GGGCTGGCAAGCCACGTTTGGTG-3'
CAAAATCGGATCTGGAAGTTCTGTTCCAGGGGCCCCTGGGATCCATGGCGGCCGTGGGGCGAGTCGGCTC
CTTCGGTTCTTCTCCGCCGGGATTATCCTCGACTTACACTGGCGGCCCCTTGGGCAACGAGATAGCGTCG
GGCAACGGTGGCGCCGCGGCAGGCGACGACGAGGACGGGCAGAACCTTTGGTCCTGCATCCTCAGCGAGG
TCTCCACCCGCTCGCGCTCCAAGCTCCCTGCGGGGAAGAACGTGCTACTGCTGGGTGAAGATGGAGCTGG
AAAAACAAGCTTAATAAGAAAAATTCAGGGAATAGAGGAGTATAAGAAAGGAAGAGGATTGGAATATTTG
TACTTAAATGTGCATGATGAAGACAGGGATGATCAAACAAGATGTAATGTTTGGATCTTAGATGGAGACC
TATATCACAAAGGCCTCCTTAAATTTTCACTGGATGCCGTATCTCTGAAGGATACTCTAGTTATGCTGGT
TGTTGACATGTCAAAGCCTTGGACTGCTTTGGATTCTTTACAGAAATGGGCAAGTGTTGTTAGAGAACAT
GTTGACAAACTGAAAATCCCTCCTGAAGAAATGAAACAAATGGAACAAAAGTTGATTAGAGACTTCCAAG
AATATGTAGAGCCAGGAGAAGACTTCCCGGCTTCTCCCCAGAGAAGAAATACTGCGTCACAAGAAGACAA
AGATGACAGTGTAGTTTTACCTCTGGGTGCGGATACACTTACACATAACTTGGGCATTCCAGTACTAGTA
GTTTGCACAAAGTGTGATGCCATTAGTGTATTGGAGAAAGAACATGACTACAGAGATGAACATTTTGATT
TTATTCAGTCACATATCCGGAAGTTTTGTTTACAGTATGGTGCAGCACTTATTTACACTTCAGTAAAAGA
AAACAAAAATATAGACTTAGTATATAAATACATCGTTCAGAAACTATATGGATTTCCCTATAAGATTCCT
GCTGTTGTTGTGGAAAAGGATGCA
