>Addgene plasmid #74597 | pGEX6P1-human full-length LIC1 | addgene partial sequence | sequence record 145953 | pGEX3 5'-CCGGGAGCTGCATGTGTCAGAGG-3'
CGAAACGCGCGAGGCAGATCGTCAGTCAGTCACGATGCGGCCGCTCGAGTCGACCCGGGAATTCCTATTT
TTCGAACTGCGGGTGGCTCCAGCCACCAGAAGCTTCTCCTTCCGTAGGAGATGTAGGTGTTGTGGGAGAA
ACTGTAACTGGTTTTCGTGTAATTCTGTCTAGTTCTGCATGAACATCTAAGACAGGCTTCTGGCCTGACT
TTTTGGTGGATGGTGGTAAACCACTGCTTCCACCTCCAGCCCCACCTGCAGGGCTACCACCACTCACACC
AGGGCCTCCTGGAGAGCCAGTCTTTTTACTCAACAAACTGTTGAAGAAATTTGCCAGAACGCCTTCACTT
GTAGCTCCAGCTTTCATGTTTGGATCAATTTTTTTTGACCCAGCAGGAATGGGTGACACGCTGGCAACAT
TAGATGATACAGATCTATTTGGTGTTCGTGGGGAGCCTCCTGGGACTCTTGGTGAGGCATCCACAGGCCT
TCCAGCTGCAGTTGGTGGTTGCTTTGCTAAAAGGGACTGTAGCTTCATAAGAAACACCTGATCATCTTCT
GCCATAATTTCCTTCTCATGTACAAACTTTCGAACAGGTGGTTTAGTTATGATGTCTTCAAAATTATCTT
CTGCTTTTAATGTTTGAAAATTTTCATGTAATATTCCTATTTTCTTATCATTATCCCACCCTGCTGGAAT
AAATACTGCATCCTTTTCCACAACAACAGCAGGAATCTTATAGGGAAATCCATATAGTTTCTGAACGATG
TATTTATATACTAAGTCTATATTTTTGTTTTCTTTTACTGAAGTGTAAATAAGTGCTGCACCATACTGTA
AACAAAACTTCCGGATATGTGACTGAATAAAATCAAAATGTTCATCTCTGTAG
